Addgene plasmid #41894: pAG306-GPD-ccdB chr I
Purpose: (Empty Backbone)
Depositing lab: Dan Gottschling. Depositing organization: Fred Hutchinson Cancer Center. Publication: An early age increase in vacuolar pH limits mitochondrial function and lifespan in yeast. Hughes AL, Gottschling DE. Nature. 2012 Dec 13;492(7428):261-5. doi: 10.1038/nature11654. Epub 2012 Nov 21. PubMed 23172144.
Backbone
  Vector backbone: pAG306GPD-ccdB
  Backbone manufacturer: Susan Lindquist (Addgene plasmid# 14140)
  Backbone size (bp): 6972
  Modifications to backbone: Added two regions of homology to S. cerevisiae Chromosome I separated by a Not I restriction site. Plasmid can be integrated into Chr I of S. cerevisiae BY background after digestion with Not I.
  Vector type: Yeast Expression
  Promoter: GPD
  Selectable markers: URA3
Growth in bacteria
  Bacterial resistance: Chloramphenicol and Ampicillin, 25 & 100 μg/mL
  Growth temperature: 37°C
  Growth strain: DB3.1
  Copy number: Unknown
Gene/Insert
  Cloning method: Restriction Enzyme
Resource information
  A portion of this plasmid was derived from a plasmid made by: pAG306GPD-ccdB was obtained from Addgene
Terms and licenses: Academic/Nonprofit Terms; Industry Terms: Not Available to Industry
Depositor comments: This plasmid was generated by ligation of a SmaI-digested fusion PCR product that contained two ~500-base-pair regions of chromosome 1 flanking a NotI site into AatII-digested pAG306-GPD-ccdB.
How to cite: pAG306-GPD-ccdB chr I was a gift from Dan Gottschling (Addgene plasmid # 41894 ; http://n2t.net/addgene:41894 ; RRID:Addgene_41894)
