[The description below was written by a language model from this plasmid's Addgene catalogue record and pLannotate feature annotations shown in this document.]
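Description:
pAG306-GPD-ccdB chr I is an empty yeast expression backbone, a Gateway destination vector derived from pAG306GPD-ccdB and modified for targeted integration into the Saccharomyces cerevisiae genome. The feature table shows no yeast replication origin (no 2μ or CEN/ARS), consistent with an integrating design. In yeast it is selected through the URA3 marker, which is driven by its own promoter and is counterselectable with 5-FOA. In E. coli it replicates from a high-copy ColE1/pUC-type origin, carries an f1 origin, and is selected with ampicillin (AmpR) together with chloramphenicol (CmR within the Gateway cassette). Because the cassette encodes the gyrase toxin CcdB, the plasmid is propagated in a ccdB-tolerant strain, recorded here as DB3.1.

The expression unit consists of the strong constitutive GPD (TDH3/GAP) promoter, an attR1–CmR–ccdB–attR2 cassette, and the CYC1 terminator, with T7 and T3 promoters flanking the unit. An LR recombination with an entry clone replaces the CmR/ccdB segment with a gene of interest, and ccdB counterselects against unrecombined vector in standard E. coli strains. The depositor's modification was the insertion, at the AatII site, of a fusion PCR product containing two roughly 500 bp regions of homology to chromosome I separated by a NotI site. Digestion with NotI linearizes the plasmid between these arms and directs its integration into chromosome I of BY-background strains. These arms are not annotated in the feature table; they may lie in the unannotated stretch downstream of the AmpR promoter, and the 7,879 nt sequence is about 900 bp larger than the listed backbone size, consistent with the insertion. The construct is suited to stable, constitutive expression of a Gateway-cloned gene from a defined chromosomal site.
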