Features (pLannotate 1.2.2; 27 found; start..end, strand, type, name):
    137..184     +  misc_feature   bom (fragment): basis of mobility region from pBR322
    195..410     +  promoter       URA3 promoter: S. cerevisiae URA3
    411..1214    +  CDS            URA3: orotidine-5'-phosphate decarboxylase, required for uracil biosynthesis; S. cerevisiae URA3; yeast auxotrophic marker, counterselectable with 5-fluoroorotic acid (5-FOA)
   1293..1342    +  misc_feature   bom (fragment): basis of mobility region from pBR322
   1343..1798    -  rep_origin     f1 ori (sequence partly withheld): f1 bacteriophage origin of replication; arrow indicates direction of (+) strand synthesis
   1806..1963    -  CDS            lacZα (fragment): LacZα fragment of β-galactosidase; lacZ fragment
   1966..1984    +  promoter       T7 promoter: promoter for bacteriophage T7 RNA polymerase
   2009..2653    +  promoter       GAP promoter: S. cerevisiae TDH3; promoter for glyceraldehyde-3-phosphate dehydrogenase
   2659..2679    +  misc_feature   MCS (fragment): pBluescript multiple cloning site
   2683..2807    +  protein_bind   attR1: mutant version of attR; recombination site for the Gateway® LR reaction LR Clonase™
   2832..2862    +  promoter       lac UV5 promoter: E. coli lac promoter with an "up" mutation
   2886..2915    +  promoter       cat promoter (fragment): promoter of the E. coli cat gene encoding chloramphenicol acetyltransferase
   2916..3575    +  CDS            CmR: chloramphenicol acetyltransferase; cat; confers resistance to chloramphenicol
   3754..3912    +  CDS            ccdA (fragment): CCDA_ECO57 - Also known as H, letA. Experimental evidence at protein level: Swiss-Prot protein existence level 1. Antitoxin component of a type II toxin-antitoxin (TA) system which inhibits the post-segregational killing (PSK) of plasmid-free cells, also referred to as a plasmid addiction system. Binds to and blocks the activity of CcdB; will also remove bound CcdB protein from the CcdB-GyrA complex by forming a CcdA-CcdB complex, a process termed rejuvenation. Functions as a transcriptional corepressor for the ccdAB operon, repression also requires CcdB (By similarity). From Escherichia coli
   3917..4219    +  CDS            ccdB: CCDB_ECOLI - Also known as G, letB, letD. Experimental evidence at protein level: Swiss-Prot protein existence level 1. Toxic component of a type II toxin-antitoxin (TA) system, functioning in plasmid maintainence. Responsible for the post- segregational killing (PSK) of plasmid-free cells, also referred to as a plasmid addiction system. Half-life of over 2 hours. Cell killing by CcdB is accompanied by filamentation, defects in chromosome and plasmid segregation, defects in cell division, formation of anucleate cells, decreased DNA synthesis and plasmid loss. Interferes with the activity of DN
   4263..4387    -  protein_bind   attR2: mutant version of attR; recombination site for the Gateway® LR reaction LR Clonase™
   4391..4438    +  misc_feature   MCS (fragment): pBluescript multiple cloning site
   4439..4686    +  terminator     CYC1 terminator: S. cerevisiae CYC1; transcription terminator for CYC1
   4709..4727    -  promoter       T3 promoter: promoter for bacteriophage T3 RNA polymerase
   4772..4788    -  protein_bind   lac operator: The lac repressor binds to the lac operator to inhibit transcription in E. coli. This inhibition can be relieved by adding lactose or isopropyl-β-D-thiogalactopyranoside (IPTG). lac repressor encoded by lacI
   4796..4826    -  promoter       lac promoter: promoter for the E. coli lac operon
   4841..4862    -  protein_bind   CAP binding site: CAP binding activates transcription in the presence of cAMP. E. coli catabolite activator protein
   4875..4967    -  CDS            lacI (fragment): lac repressor; lacI; The lac repressor binds to the lac operator to inhibit transcription in E. coli. This inhibition can be relieved by adding lactose or isopropyl-β-D-thiogalactopyranoside (IPTG).
   5150..5738    -  rep_origin     ori: high-copy-number ColE1/pMB1/pBR322/pUC origin of replication
   5909..6769    -  CDS            AmpR: β-lactamase; bla; confers resistance to ampicillin, carbenicillin, and related antibiotics
   6770..6874    -  promoter       AmpR promoter: bla
   7879..35      +  CDS            rop (fragment) (across the origin): Rop protein, which maintains plasmids at low copy number; rop
>Addgene plasmid #41894 | pAG306-GPD-ccdB chr I | depositor full sequence | sequence record 56696 | pAG306-GPD-ccdB chr I sequence 7879 bps
TCGCGCGTTTCGGTGATGACGGTGAAAACCTCTGACACATGCAGCTCCCGGAGACGGTCACAGCTTGTCT
GTAAGCGGATGCCGGGAGCAGACAAGCCCGTCAGGGCGCGTCAGCGGGTGTTGGCGGGTGTCGGGGCTGG
CTTAACTATGCGGCATCAGAGCAGATTGTACTGAGAGTGCACCACGCTTTTCAATTCAATTCATCATTTT
TTTTTTATTCTTTTTTTTGATTTCGGTTTCTTTGAAATTTTTTTGATTCGGTAATCTCCGAACAGAAGGA
AGAACGAAGGAAGGAGCACAGACTTAGATTGGTATATATACGCATATGTAGTGTTGAAGAAACATGAAAT
TGCCCAGTATTCTTAACCCAACTGCACAGAACAAAAACCTGCAGGAAACGAAGATAAATCATGTCGAAAG
CTACATATAAGGAACGTGCTGCTACTCATCCTAGTCCTGTTGCTGCCAAGCTATTTAATATCATGCACGA
AAAGCAAACAAACTTGTGTGCTTCATTGGATGTTCGTACCACCAAGGAATTACTGGAGTTAGTTGAAGCA
TTAGGTCCCAAAATTTGTTTACTAAAAACACATGTGGATATCTTGACTGATTTTTCCATGGAGGGCACAG
TTAAGCCGCTAAAGGCATTATCCGCCAAGTACAATTTTTTACTCTTCGAAGACAGAAAATTTGCTGACAT
TGGTAATACAGTCAAATTGCAGTACTCTGCGGGTGTATACAGAATAGCAGAATGGGCAGACATTACGAAT
GCACACGGTGTGGTGGGCCCAGGTATTGTTAGCGGTTTGAAGCAGGCGGCAGAAGAAGTAACAAAGGAAC
CTAGAGGCCTTTTGATGTTAGCAGAATTGTCATGCAAGGGCTCCCTATCTACTGGAGAATATACTAAGGG
TACTGTTGACATTGCGAAGAGCGACAAAGATTTTGTTATCGGCTTTATTGCTCAAAGAGACATGGGTGGA
AGAGATGAAGGTTACGATTGGTTGATTATGACACCCGGTGTGGGTTTAGATGACAAGGGAGACGCATTGG
GTCAACAGTATAGAACCGTGGATGATGTGGTCTCTACAGGATCTGACATTATTATTGTTGGAAGAGGACT
ATTTGCAAAGGGAAGGGATGCTAAGGTAGAGGGTGAACGTTACAGAAAAGCAGGCTGGGAAGCATATTTG
AGAAGATGCGGCCAGCAAAACTAAAAAACTGTATTATAAGTAAATGCATGTATACTAAACTCACAAATTA
GAGCTTCAATTTAATTATATCAGTTATTACCCTGCGGTGTGAAATACCGCACAGATGCGTAAGGAGAAAA
TACCGCATCAGGAAATTGTAAACGTTAATATTTTGTTAAAATTCGCGTTAAATTTTTGTTAAATCAGCTC
ATTTTTTAACCAATAGGCCGAAATCGGCAAAATCCCTTATAAATCAAAAGAATAGACCGAGATAGGGT
[37 nt withheld, positions 1469-1505]
AAAGAACGTGGACTCCAACGTCAAAGG
[49 nt withheld, positions 1533-1581]
T
[91 nt withheld, positions 1583-1673]
G
[124 nt withheld, positions 1675-1798]
CGCGCCATTCGCCATTCAGGCTGCGCAACTGTTGGGAAGGGCGATCGGTGCGGGCCTCTTCGCTATTACG
CCAGCTGGCGAAGGGGGGATGTGCTGCAAGGCGATTAAGTTGGGTAACGCCAGGGTTTTCCCAGTCACGA
CGTTGTAAAACGACGGCCAGTGAATTGTAATACGACTCACTATAGGGCGAATTGGAGCTCTTCGAGTTTA
TCATTATCAATACTCGCCATTTCAAAGAATACGTAAATAATTAATAGTAGTGATTTTCCTAACTTTATTT
AGTCAAAAAATTAGCCTTTTAATTCTGCTGTAACCCGTACATGCCCAAAATAGGGGGCGGGTTACACAGA
ATATATAACACCGAAGGTGCCTGGGTGAACAGGTTTATTCCTGGCATCCACTAAATATAATGGAGCCCGC
TTTTTAAGCTGGCATCCAGAAAAAAAAAGAATCCCAGCACCAAAATATTGTTTTCTTCACCAACCATCAG
TTCATAGGTCCATTCTCTTAGCGCAACTACAGAGAACAGGGGCACAAACAGGCAAAAAACGGGCACAACC
TCAATGGAGTGATGCAACCTGCCTGGAGTAAATGATGACACAAGGCAATTGACCCACGCATGTATCTATC
TCATTTTCTTACACCTTCTATTACCTTCTGCTCTCTCTGATTTGGAAAAAGCTGAAAAAAAAGGTTGAAA
CCAGTTCCCTGAAATTATTCCCCTACTTGACTAATAAGTATATAAAGACGGTAGGTATTGATTGTAATTC
TGTAAATCTATTTCTTAAACTTCTTAAATTCTACTTTTATAGTTAGTCTTTTTTTTAGTTTTAAAACACC
AGAACTTAGTTTCGACGGATTCTAGAACTAGTGGATCCCCCATCACAAGTTTGTACAAAAAAGCTGAACG
AGAAACGTAAAATGATATAAATATCAATATATTAAATTAGATTTTGCATAAAAAACAGACTACATAATAC
TGTAAAACACAACATATCCAGTCACTATGGCGGCCGCATTAGGCACCCCAGGCTTTACACTTTATGCTTC
CGGCTCGTATAATGTGTGGATTTTGAGTTAGGATCCGTCGAGATTTTCAGGAGCTAAGGAAGCTAAAATG
GAGAAAAAAATCACTGGATATACCACCGTTGATATATCCCAATGGCATCGTAAAGAACATTTTGAGGCAT
TTCAGTCAGTTGCTCAATGTACCTATAACCAGACCGTTCAGCTGGATATTACGGCCTTTTTAAAGACCGT
AAAGAAAAATAAGCACAAGTTTTATCCGGCCTTTATTCACATTCTTGCCCGCCTGATGAATGCTCATCCG
GAATTCCGTATGGCAATGAAAGACGGTGAGCTGGTGATATGGGATAGTGTTCACCCTTGTTACACCGTTT
TCCATGAGCAAACTGAAACGTTTTCATCGCTCTGGAGTGAATACCACGACGATTTCCGGCAGTTTCTACA
CATATATTCGCAAGATGTGGCGTGTTACGGTGAAAACCTGGCCTATTTCCCTAAAGGGTTTATTGAGAAT
ATGTTTTTCGTCTCAGCCAATCCCTGGGTGAGTTTCACCAGTTTTGATTTAAACGTGGCCAATATGGACA
ACTTCTTCGCCCCCGTTTTCACCATGGGCAAATATTATACGCAAGGCGACAAGGTGCTGATGCCGCTGGC
GATTCAGGTTCATCATGCCGTCTGTGATGGCTTCCATGTCGGCAGAATGCTTAATGAATTACAACAGTAC
TGCGATGAGTGGCAGGGCGGGGCGTAAACGCGTGGATCCGGCTTACTAAAAGCCAGATAACAGTATGCGT
ATTTGCGCGCTGATTTTTGCGGTATAAGAATATATACTGATATGTATACCCGAAGTATGTCAAAAAGAGG
TATGCTATGAAGCAGCGTATTACAGTGACAGTTGACAGCGACAGCTATCAGTTGCTCAAGGCATATATGA
TGTCAATATCTCCGGTCTGGTAAGCACAACCATGCAGAATGAAGCCCGTCGTCTGCGTGCCGAACGCTGG
AAAGCGGAAAATCAGGAAGGGATGGCTGAGGTCGCCCGGTTTATTGAAATGAACGGCTCTTTTGCTGACG
AGAACAGGGGCTGGTGAAATGCAGTTTAAGGTTTACACCTATAAAAGAGAGAGCCGTTATCGTCTGTTTG
TGGATGTACAGAGTGATATTATTGACACGCCCGGGCGACGGATGGTGATCCCCCTGGCCAGTGCACGTCT
GCTGTCAGATAAAGTCTCCCGTGAACTTTACCCGGTGGTGCATATCGGGGATGAAAGCTGGCGCATGATG
ACCACCGATATGGCCAGTGTGCCGGTCTCCGTTATCGGGGAAGAAGTGGCTGATCTCAGCCACCGCGAAA
ATGACATCAAAAACGCCATTAACCTGATGTTCTGGGGAATATAAATGTCAGGCTCCCTTATACACAGCCA
GTCTGCAGGTCGACCATAGTGACTGGATATGTTGTGTTTTACAGTATTATGTAGTCTGTTTTTTATGCAA
AATCTAATTTAATATATTGATATTTATATCATTTTACGTTTCTCGTTCAGCTTTCTTGTACAAAGTGGTG
ATGGGCTGCAGGAATTCGATATCAAGCTTATCGATACCGTCGACCTCGAGTCATGTAATTAGTTATGTCA
CGCTTACATTCACGCCCTCCCCCCACATCCGCTCTAACCGAAAAGGAAGGAGTTAGACAACCTGAAGTCT
AGGTCCCTATTTATTTTTTTATAGTTATGTTAGTATTAAGAACGTTATTTATATTTCAAATTTTTCTTTT
TTTTCTGTACAGACGCGTGTACGCATGTAACATTATACTGAAAACCTTGCTTGAGAAGGTTTTGGGACGC
TCGAAGGCTTTAATTTGCGGCCGGTACCCAGCTTTTGTTCCCTTTAGTGAGGGTTAATTCCGAGCTTGGC
GTAATCATGGTCATAGCTGTTTCCTGTGTGAAATTGTTATCCGCTCACAATTCCACACAACATAGGAGCC
GGAAGCATAAAGTGTAAAGCCTGGGGTGCCTAATGAGTGAGGTAACTCACATTAATTGCGTTGCGCTCAC
TGCCCGCTTTCCAGTCGGGAAACCTGTCGTGCCAGCTGCATTAATGAATCGGCCAACGCGCGGGGAGAGG
CGGTTTGCGTATTGGGCGCTCTTCCGCTTCCTCGCTCACTGACTCGCTGCGCTCGGTCGTTCGGCTGCGG
CGAGCGGTATCAGCTCACTCAAAGGCGGTAATACGGTTATCCACAGAATCAGGGGATAACGCAGGAAAGA
ACATGTGAGCAAAAGGCCAGCAAAAGGCCAGGAACCGTAAAAAGGCCGCGTTGCTGGCGTTTTTCCATAG
GCTCGGCCCCCCTGACGAGCATCACAAAAATCGACGCTCAAGTCAGAGGTGGCGAAACCCGACAGGACTA
TAAAGATACCAGGCGTTCCCCCCTGGAAGCTCCCTCGTGCGCTCTCCTGTTCCGACCCTGCCGCTTACCG
GATACCTGTCCGCCTTTCTCCCTTCGGGAAGCGTGGCGCTTTCTCAATGCTCACGCTGTAGGTATCTCAG
TTCGGTGTAGGTCGTTCGCTCCAAGCTGGGCTGTGTGCACGAACCCCCCGTTCAGCCCGACCGCTGCGCC
TTATCCGGTAACTATCGTCTTGAGTCCAACCCGGTAAGACACGACTTATCGCCACTGGCAGCAGCCACTG
GTAACAGGATTAGCAGAGCGAGGTATGTAGGCGGTGCTACAGAGTTCTTGAAGTGGTGGCCTAACTACGG
CTACACTAGAAGGACAGTATTTGGTATCTGCGCTCTGCTGAAGCCAGTTACCTTCGGAAAAAGAGTTGGT
AGCTCTTGATCCGGCAAACAAACCACCGCTGGTAGCGGTGGTTTTTTTGTTTGCAAGCAGCAGATTACGC
GCAGAAAAAAAGGATCTCAAGAAGATCCTTTGATCTTTTCTACGGGGTCTGACGCTCAGTGGAACGAAAA
CTCACGTTAAGGGATTTTGGTCATGAGATTATCAAAAAGGATCTTCACCTAGATCCTTTTAAATTAAAAA
TGAAGTTTTAAATCAATCTAAAGTATATATGAGTAAACTTGGTCTGACAGTTACCAATGCTTAATCAGTG
AGGCACCTATCTCAGCGATCTGTCTATTTCGTTCATCCATAGTTGCCTGACTGCCCGTCGTGTAGATAAC
TACGATACGGGAGGGCTTACCATCTGGCCCCAGTGCTGCAATGATACCGCGAGACCCACGCTCACCGGCT
CCAGATTTATCAGCAATAAACCAGCCAGCCGGAAGGGCCGAGCGCAGAAGTGGTCCTGCAACTTTATCCG
CCTCCATCCAGTCTATTAATTGTTGCCGGGAAGCTAGAGTAAGTAGTTCGCCAGTTAATAGTTTGCGCAA
CGTTGTTGCCATTGCTACAGGCATCGTGGTGTCACGCTCGTCGTTTGGTATGGCTTCATTCAGCTCCGGT
TCCCAACGATCAAGGCGAGTTACATGATCCCCCATGTTGTGAAAAAAAGCGGTTAGCTCCTTCGGTCCTC
CGATCGTTGTCAGAAGTAAGTTGGCCGCAGTGTTATCACTCATGGTTATGGCAGCACTGCATAATTCTCT
TACTGTCATGCCATCCGTAAGATGCTTTTCTGTGACTGGTGAGTACTCAACCAAGTCATTCTGAGAATAG
TGTATGCGGCGACCGAGTTGCTCTTGCCCGGCGTCAATACGGGATAATACCGCGCCACATAGCAGAACTT
TAAAAGTGCTCATCATTGGAAAACGTTCTTCGGGGCGAAAACTCTCAAGGATCTTACCGCTGTTGAGATC
CAGTTCGATGTAACCCACTCGTGCACCCAACTGATCTTCAGCATCTTTTACTTTCACCAGCGTTTCTGGG
TGAGCAAAAACAGGAAGGCAAAATGCCGCAAAAAAGGGAATAAGGGCGACACGGAAATGTTGAATACTCA
TACTCTTCCTTTTTCAATATTATTGAAGCATTTATCAGGGTTATTGTCTCATGAGCGGATACATATTTGA
ATGTATTTAGAAAAATAAACAAATAGGGGTTCCGCGCACATTTCCCCGAAAAGTGCCACCTGGGGGGTGC
TAATTATGGCATTGATTGGGGCGGTAAAACATTCAAAGTCAATGAAAAGGATGCTAAATTGAATGATACT
GAAGACATTTCATTCGCTTCTCAGATCAAAAACTTAAATCTGTCTATATGAGCTGTCCCAAAGCCACTTC
TTACCTTTCAAGAAAACATGGACCTTGCTTTGCCACAAAATAATTGCCTGTAAGATAGTTTTTTATTTGC
ACATTGTTATTACTAACCTATGCTTTGCTACGGACGACTGCTTGGTAAAAATGCAAAAGTATTAGGATGT
CTCACAAGAAACTGCTCGTGGTGAAAATTTTCAGCCGCGACCATCCTCCCACGCCAACAAGCCCTCTTTT
GCCCATCCTTCTGGAATTCGCGGTGAAAATCAATTTGATATATAAAATTCCCTCATAATATCTAGGAACG
GGATCACATATCTCAATGAGCTAAAGCGGCCGCTTCTTCGAATGGGACCAGCTAAAGTGATCAAACTTCA
TGCAGGATGTTGGACACTTTTTCTTTCAAGAAGCTCCAAATATATAAATTTTTGCAATATAGGAATTGAA
ATATCGTACTTCCGATTCAGAATATCTCAACTCTACTACATCTATATATGACTGTACTCGCGTTCTTGGT
AAACATCAATTAGTAGGTGTTTTTGCGAGCATATGTTGAGCTCAGAAAATATGAGCACAATCTTCGAAAC
CATTGTTTTTTTGTGCAAAAGTCACCATCGGGTTTATAGTATGGACTCTTGAACGAACCATTCTGATCTG
TATTTCTCTCATATTTACTCCATTTATTTTTTGCTGCTCTTTGCTTTACTTCAACACGATGCTTTTCCTA
AGTAATTTTTTATTTTATTCACAATGCTCCATAACTCTTCAGGCCTTAAACGACCATCCATGGCCCCTAA
GAAACCATTATTATCATGACATTAACCTATAAAAATAGGCGTATCACGAGGCCCTTTCGTC
