>Addgene plasmid #41894 | pAG306-GPD-ccdB chr I | addgene partial sequence | sequence record 73162 | AmpSeq-F 5'-ctcatgagcggatacatatttgaa-3'
AATAGGGGTTCCGCGCACATTTCCCCGAAAAGTGCCACCTGGGGGGTGCTAATTATGGCATTGATTGGGG
CGGTAAAACATTCAAAGTCAATGAAAAGGATGCTAAATTGAATGATACTGAAGACATTTCATTCGCTTCT
CAGATCAAAAACTTAAATCTGTCTATATGAGCTGTCCCAAAGCCACTTCTTACCTTTCAAGAAAACATGG
ACCTTGCTTTGCCACAAAATAATTGCCTGTAAGATAGTTTTTTATTTGCACATTGTTATTACTAACCTAT
GCTTTGCTACGGACGACTGCTTGGTAAAAATGCAAAAGTATTAGGATGTCTCACAAGAAACTGCTCGTGG
TGAAAATTTTCAGCCGCGACCATCCTCCCACGCCAACAAGCCCTCTTTTGCCCATCCTTCTGGAATTCGC
GGTGAAAATCAATTTGATATATAAAATTCCCTCATAATATCTAGGAACGGGATCACATATCTCAATGAGC
TAAAGCGGCCGCTTCTTCGAATGGGACCAGCTAAAGTGATCAAACTTCATGCAGGATGTTGGACACTTTT
TCTTTCAAGAAGCTCCAAATATATAAATTTTTGCAATCTAGGAATTGAAATATCGTACTTCCGATTCAGA
ATATCTCAACTCTACTACATCTATATATGACTGTACTCGCGTTCTTGGTAAACATCAATTAGTAGGTGTT
TTTGCGAGCATATGTTGAGCTCAGAAAATATGAGCACAATCTTCGAAACCATTGTTTTTTTGTGCAAAAG
TCACCATCGGGTTTATAGTATGGACTCTTGAACGAACCATTCTGATCTGTATTTCTCTCATATTTACTCC
ATTTATTTTTTGCTGCTCTTTGCTTTACTTCAAC
