>Addgene plasmid #41894 | pAG306-GPD-ccdB chr I | addgene partial sequence | sequence record 73695 | GPDpro-F 5'-CGGTAGGTATTGATTGTAATTCTG-3'
AATTCTACTTTTATAGTTAGTCTTTTTTTTAGTTTTAAAACACCAGAACTTAGTTTCGACGGATTCTAGA
ACTAGTGGATCCCCCATCACAAGTTTGTACAAAAAAGCTGAACGAGAAACGTAAAATGATATAAATATCA
ATATATTAAATTAGATTTTGCATAAAAAACAGACTACATAATACTGTAAAACACAACATATCCAGTCACT
ATGGCGGCCGCATTAGGCACCCCAGGCTTTACACTTTATGCTTCCGGCTCGTATAATGTGTGGATTTTGA
GTTAGGATCCGTCGAGATTTTCAGGAGCTAAGGAAGCTAAAATGGAGAAAAAAATCACTGGATATACCAC
CGTTGATATATCCCAATGGCATCGTAAAGAACATTTTGAGGCATTTCAGTCAGTTGCTCAATGTACCTAT
AACCAGACCGTTCAGCTGGATATTACGGCCTTTTTAAAGACCGTAAAGAAAAATAAGCACAAGTTTTATC
CGGCCTTTATTCACATTCTTGCCCGCCTGATGAATGCTCATCCGGAATTCCGTATGGCAATGAAAGACGG
TGAGCTGGTGATATGGGATAGTGTTCACCCTTGTTACACCGTTTTCCATGAGCAAACTGAAACGTTTTCA
TCGCTCTGGAGTGAATACCACGACGATTTCCGGCAGTTTCTACACATATATTCGCAAGATGTGGCGTGTT
ACGGTGAAAACCTGGCCTATTTCCCTAAAGGGTTTATTGAGAATATGTTTTTCGTCTCAGCCAATCCCTG
GGTGAGTTTCACCAGTTTTGATTTAAACGTGGCCAATATGGACAACTTCTTCGCCCCCGTTTTCACCATG
GGCAAATATTATACGCAAGGCGACAAGGTGCTGATGCCGCTGGCGATTC
