>Addgene plasmid #41894 | pAG306-GPD-ccdB chr I | addgene partial sequence | sequence record 73696 | CYC1 5'-GCGTGAATGTAAGCGTGAC-3'
GGTATCGATAAGCTTGATATCGAATTCCTGCAGCCCATCACCACTTTGTACAAGAAAGCTGAACGAGAAA
CGTAAAATGATATAAATATCAATATATTAAATTAGATTTTGCATAAAAAACAGACTACATAATACTGTAA
AACACAACATATCCAGTCACTATGGTCGACCTGCAGACTGGCTGTGTATAAGGGAGCCTGACATTTATAT
TCCCCAGAACATCAGGTTAATGGCGTTTTTGATGTCATTTTCGCGGTGGCTGAGATCAGCCACTTCTTCC
CCGATAACGGAGACCGGCACACTGGCCATATCGGTGGTCATCATGCGCCAGCTTTCATCCCCGATATGCA
CCACCGGGTAAAGTTCACGGGAGACTTTATCTGACAGCAGACGTGCACTGGCCAGGGGGATCACCATCCG
TCGCCCGGGCGTGTCAATAATATCACTCTGTACATCCACAAACAGACGATAACGGCTCTCTCTTTTATAG
GTGTAAACCTTAAACTGCATTTCACCAGCCCCTGTTCTCGTCAGCAAAAGAGCCGTTCATTTCAATAAAC
CGGGCGACCTCAGCCATCCCTTCCTGATTTTCCGCTTTCCAGCGTTCGGCACGCAGACGACGGGCTTCAT
TCTGCATGGTTGTGCTTACCAGACCGGAGATATTGACATCATATATGCCTTGAGCAACTGATAGCTGTCG
CTGTCAACTGTCACTGTAATACGCTGCTTCATAGCATACCTCTTTTTGACATACTTCGGGTATACATATC
AGTATATATTCTTATACCGCAAAAATCAGCGCGCAAATACGCATACTGTTATCTGGCTTTTAGTAAGCCG
GATCCACGCGTTTACGCCCCGCCCTGCCACTCATCGCAGTACTGTTGTAATTCATTAA
